Addgene plasmid #154223: pVE2_3_p40S_QfDBD_VP16AD_cp_pcbC_DsRed_11xQUAS
Purpose: Encodes p40S:QfDBD-VP16AD-GFP-NLS synthetic transcription factor, activating DsRed-SKL with promoter 11xQUAS+CP_pcbC
Depositing lab: Arnold Driessen. Depositing organization: University of Groningen. Publication: Synthetic control devices for gene regulation in Penicillium chrysogenum. Mozsik L, Buttel Z, Bovenberg RAL, Driessen AJM, Nygard Y. Microb Cell Fact. 2019 Nov 18;18(1):203. doi: 10.1186/s12934-019-1253-3. PubMed 31739777.
Backbone
  Vector backbone: pAGM4673
  Backbone manufacturer: MoClo Tool Kit of Sylvestre Marillonnet
  Backbone size w/o insert (bp): 8097
  Vector type: Bacterial Expression, Synthetic Biology ; Fungal Expression
  Selectable markers: amdS fungal selection
Growth in bacteria
  Bacterial resistance: Kanamycin, 50 μg/mL
  Growth temperature: 37°C
  Growth strain: DH5alpha
  Copy number: Unknown
Gene/Insert
  Gene/Insert name: p40S:QfDBD-VP16AD-GFP-NLS (alt names: P(various):DsRed-SKL; pGpdA:amdS)
  Species: Synthetic; Fungal expression, P. rubens (formerly P. chrysogenum)
  Promoter: p40S (AN0465 A. nidulans)
  Tag / fusion protein: GFP-NLS; DsRed-SKL (C terminal on backbone)
  Cloning method: Restriction Enzyme; 5′ cloning site Unknown (unknown if destroyed)
Terms and licenses: Academic/Nonprofit Terms; Industry Terms: Not Available to Industry
Depositor comments: Synthetic Transcription Factor (QfDBD-VP16AD-GFP-NLS) and DsRed-SKL transcribed with various full and core promoters (CP) with and without Quinic acid Upstream Activation Sequences (QUAS). Fungal selection provided with amdS marker. Flanking regions were designed for integration at the locus of the Penicillin gene cluster.
How to cite: pVE2_3_p40S_QfDBD_VP16AD_cp_pcbC_DsRed_11xQUAS was a gift from Arnold Driessen (Addgene plasmid # 154223 ; http://n2t.net/addgene:154223 ; RRID:Addgene_154223)
