[The description below was written by a language model from this plasmid's Addgene catalogue record and pLannotate feature annotations shown in this document.]
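Description:
pVE2_3_p40S_QfDBD_VP16AD_cp_pcbC_DsRed_11xQUAS is a multigene MoClo assembly in the level 2 backbone pAGM4673, built as a synthetic gene-regulation device for the filamentous fungus Penicillium rubens (formerly P. chrysogenum). The sequenced plasmid is about 14.4 kb. In E. coli it is maintained through a high-copy ColE1/pUC-type origin and selected with kanamycin (aphA-3 driven by the bla promoter). The backbone also carries the broad-host-range oriV/trfA replication system and nopaline-type T-DNA left and right border repeats, which come from its binary-vector ancestry. The depositor, however, describes delivery by integration, with flanking regions designed to target the penicillin biosynthetic gene cluster locus.

The payload consists of three transcription units. The first uses the Aspergillus nidulans 40S ribosomal protein promoter (AN0465) to express a synthetic transcription factor. This factor joins the DNA-binding domain of the Neurospora crassa quinic acid regulator QF (qa-1f) to a VP16-derived activation domain, annotated as tandem minimal VP16 repeats, followed by EGFP and a nuclear localisation signal, so that the factor itself can be seen in the nucleus. The second unit is the fungal selection marker: the gpdA promoter and intron drive A. nidulans amdS, which permits growth on acetamide. The annotation splits amdS into several fragments, probably reflecting introns in the gene. The third unit is the reporter, DsRed-Express with a C-terminal SKL peroxisomal targeting signal, placed under a hybrid promoter of eleven QUAS binding sites upstream of the pcbC core promoter. This promoter is not captured in the feature table. Binding of the QF-based activator to the QUAS elements switches on DsRed. The construct belongs to a series used to compare full and core promoters, with and without QUAS elements, for tunable orthogonal expression.
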