Features (pLannotate 1.2.2; 18 found; start..end, strand, type, name):
   2208..2756    +  CDS            qa-1f (fragment): QA1F_NEUCR - Protein predicted: Swiss-Prot protein existence level 4. Transcription activation of genes for enzymes and proteins of quinate metabolism by binding to a 16 base-pair sequence (consensus 5'- GGRTAARYRYTTAYCC-3') in front of each Qa genes. From Neurospora crassa (strain ATCC 24698 / 74-OR23-1A / CBS 708.71 / DSM 1257 / FGSC 987).
   2781..2891    +  CDS            VP48: 3 tandem repeats of the minimal activation domain of herpes simplex virus VP16 (Cheng et al., 2013)
   2904..3620    +  CDS            EGFP: EGFP is a basic (constitutively fluorescent) green fluorescent protein published in 1996, derived from Aequorea victoria. It is reported to be a rapidly-maturing weak dimer with moderate acid sensitivity.
   4021..4049    +  misc_feature   MCS (fragment): pBluescript multiple cloning site
   4048..4764    +  promoter       gpdA promoter (fragment): gpdA; promoter from the Aspergillus nidulans glyceraldehyde-3-phosphate dehydrogenase gene (Punt et al., 1990)
   4813..4928    +  intron         gpdA intron: gpdA; intron from the Aspergillus nidulans glyceraldehyde-3-phosphate dehydrogenase gene (Punt et al., 1990)
   4937..5200    +  CDS            amdS (fragment): acetamidase from Aspergillus nidulans; amdS; confers ability to process acetamide for selection in fungal cells
   5281..5422    +  CDS            amdS (fragment): acetamidase from Aspergillus nidulans; amdS; confers ability to process acetamide for selection in fungal cells
   5480..5902    +  CDS            amdS (fragment): acetamidase from Aspergillus nidulans; amdS; confers ability to process acetamide for selection in fungal cells
   6016..6837    +  CDS            amdS (fragment): acetamidase from Aspergillus nidulans; amdS; confers ability to process acetamide for selection in fungal cells
   7623..8297    +  CDS            DsRed-Express: DsRed-Express is a basic (constitutively fluorescent) orange fluorescent protein published in 2002, derived from Discosoma sp.. It is reported to be a rapidly-maturing tetramer with low acid sensitivity.
  10131..10155   +  misc_feature   RB T-DNA repeat: right border repeat from nopaline C58 T-DNA
  10252..10883   +  rep_origin     oriV: incP origin of replication
  10974..11078   +  promoter       AmpR promoter: bla
  11079..11873   +  CDS            KanR: aminoglycoside phosphotransferase; aphA-3; confers resistance to kanamycin
  12044..12632   +  rep_origin     ori: high-copy-number ColE1/pMB1/pBR322/pUC origin of replication
  12968..14113   +  CDS            trfA: TRFA_ECOLX - Experimental evidence at protein level: Swiss-Prot protein existence level 1. Also involved in plasmid copy number control, promoting intermolecular coupling of protein bound iterons at oriV, which inhibits replication initiation. From Escherichia coli.
  14262..14286   +  misc_feature   LB T-DNA repeat: left border repeat from nopaline C58 T-DNA
>Addgene plasmid #154223 | pVE2_3_p40S_QfDBD_VP16AD_cp_pcbC_DsRed_11xQUAS | addgene full sequence | sequence record 306046 | Addgene NGS Result
GTGCCGAATTCGGATCCGGAGCCTGCAGGATGGGCCTCCACAACCCTGCCCTAACATTGTTCGTAGAAGA
TCTGCCAGCAGGCTTATGTCCAGGCCCCTCTCAACCCGCCCTTTCCTTTCAGCTCGGGCGCCGTACTTGC
CCCACCCAGGCGTGTTCCGCTGAACTGCCCATACCCAGGCCAGCGGACTGATAACCATTTCTCTTTATGC
TTTGCTATTGGGCTTGTGACTCGTTCTTGGAGGCAAGGTTATCAGATTGAATAGAAGATTCGGTGATGCA
GCAAATAGCGACTGTTCGTTGCGGGGTCCGAACCCGCTCGGCAGCACCGGGCTCTCCCTACTATCCCTCG
ATAGCAGTGGCGTGCGCGGGCTGTCGACCCTGTCCATCCTGAAAGAGTTGATATTGAAGGTAGTAGGTAC
GGTGCAGGGTAACGCGTGATATCCTGTCCTCAGTCTTAAGACTTCTCACCTATATCACCCGCACTTACCC
TAGAGTGCCGCTTAGGTGCTAAGGGCACATTGAGTATTGGCCGTGTAGAATATATAGCTTAAGTACGGCC
AAGCAGACGGGAAGCCCTGTTCTCCACACCCTATGGTCGTATATATCAGGCTTCTACCGGGAAACGATTA
AGAGTGTATAATGGACTGAAAATCAATATGAACGGGACAATGCTCAAGTTAAATTAGTTAGGCATCCTAA
TCTCTACTAAATGTTCTATCTAGAGATCGGGGTACTATAGGCCCGTACGTTAATCACTCTACGCTTCTCT
CCCTTAGGTATAGTGTAGGTAGGGGCTAGACATTTATATGAGTCAGATGGTACAAACGGTAGCGCTGCAA
GAATTCAAGCTTGGAGGAGTTATAGACGGTCCGGCATAGGTAAGGAGAGATTAGATATTTCGACTTCCCG
ATTCCTTAGTCTCCTTAGTCTGGAAACTGAGAAAGGCCTGAACTCGTTCAATCTATTAGCTCTAATCACG
TAGTCTCAACTAGAATCCTGAACAGGCGCCGGAACCAGTCCAAATGCGTGGAGTACAGCAAGTCCAGTCA
AATCACGATTAGAATGGCCATATATAAGCAAAAAACCCTTGGACAATACGTCCGATCGACACCAAAGCAA
TCTGGTACATCACCCTTCTTATATACAGGGTAGCCGGAATTGTATTGACTCTATACGAAGCCGCAGGTTT
ACCAGCACAGAGGTGCGATAGCTACACGAATGTAGAGTGAAGGCATTACAACCGATTGCTAAGTGTCATA
GAGGCTAAGCTTCACGGCTCAAGGAGTCTGTGGAGGATACCTGATATAAGAATTGAGAGTTATACTCCGG
AGGTTATGTTAGTACCTCAAAAATGTGAAGTACAACGAAACTCGAACTTCGAATGACAATAGCTTGGCTG
GCTGTTAGTCAACTGAGGTACAACGTCATCTTGCAATTAGTTATGTTCTTTGCTAGATAGTGAGCTGCTG
TAAACTTGTAGTTCTTAGAAACATGTCTGAAGTCTAGAGTCGAGACTTGTGATTGGTGTAAATTAGTGGG
GGTCCGGAGCGGAATAACAATCGAGGTCAGCCTCCTGGGTCTGTCAGTAAGCTAACCACGAAAGGACAAG
CGTAGACGAGGTCACGGGGTACTGGCCTAGCCGGCTTCGGCTAGCGCCCACGAAAATAGGGCAACGTCGA
AGCGAGAGACACACACGGATTCCACGATCGCCGACGACAAGCACTCAACTCCACGACAACCCACGACAAC
CCTTGCCGCTGCGTTCTTGGTGAAGGGCTGCAGGATTAGAGGTGAGTATTTTATTTTCTGGCTATTGTGA
TCTTTTTCCCCCCCGGTTTCCGCTGGTTCTATCTTGTCGAGCGAGTCGGTGCGCCTTCGATCGGTCTGTC
AAATTTCCATCCGTCCACTCGTTCACCCGGTATCGATACAAGAGGGAATGGAGCATTACGACAGGGGAGC
AGAGGCAGAACTCTCGATGTTGCTACTTTTTTTGCTTGGAACAACTTCCTTGAAAGATTCTTTTCTGAAT
GCGGCTGGGAAACTGCGAATTGGATATCCAGCGAAAGGTTACCGACAGACTCACGGCCATCGATACCACT
CAGCGGGATAGAATTGAAGGCATTCGGACATTAGATGATCAGCTTCGCTTGTTTCGACTCGTGCTAATCA
ATTATCCCTGGACAGTCCCCCACATAGACAGCAAACAATGCCACCCAAGCGCAAAACGCTTAACGCTGCG
GCTGAGGCTAACGCTCATGCCGACGGACACGCCGACGGAAACGCCGACGGACACGTGGCCAATACGGCCG
CGTCCTCGAATAATGCGAGGTTCGCTGATCTCACTAACATCGATACTCCGGGTCTGGGACCCACAACTAC
GACCCTGCTCGTGGAACCAGCACGCTCAAAGCGTCAACGAGTGTCCCGCGCATGCGACCAGTGCCGTGCA
GCCCGAGAGAAATGCGACGGAATACAGCCTGCGTGTTTCCCGTGCGTTTCCCAGGGAAGGTCCTGCACTT
ATCAGGCTTCGCCGAAAAAGAGGGGAGTTCAAACCGGTTATATTCGTACGCTGGAGCTCGCCCTCGCCTG
GATGTTTGAAAATGTCGCGCGTTCCGAAGATGCCTTGCATAACCTCCTCGTCCGTGACGCCGGACAAGGA
TCAGCTCTGCTCGTTGGTAAAGATTCGCCGGCTGCCGAGCGACTCCATGCCCGTTGGGCTACTAGCCGTG
TCAATAAGAGCATTACCCGCCTCCTCAGGTTTGAAAGCGGCGGGCCGGCCGACGCCCTTGACGATTTTGA
CTTAGACATGCTCCCAGCCGATGCCCTTGACGACTTTGACCTTGATATGCTGCCTGCTGACGCTCTTGAC
GATTTTGACCTTGACATGCTCCCCGGGTTCGTTATGGTGAGCAAGGGCGAGGAGCTGTTCACCGGGGTGG
TGCCCATCCTGGTCGAGCTGGACGGCGACGTAAACGGCCACAAGTTCAGCGTGTCCGGCGAGGGCGAGGG
CGATGCCACCTACGGCAAGCTGACCCTGAAGTTCATCTGCACCACCGGCAAGCTGCCCGTGCCCTGGCCC
ACCCTCGTGACCACCCTGACCTACGGCGTGCAGTGCTTCAGCCGCTACCCCGACCACATGAAGCAGCACG
ACTTCTTCAAGTCCGCCATGCCCGAAGGCTACGTCCAGGAGCGCACCATCTTCTTCAAGGACGACGGCAA
CTACAAGACCCGCGCCGAGGTGAAGTTCGAGGGCGACACCCTGGTGAACCGCATCGAGCTGAAGGGCATC
GACTTCAAGGAGGACGGCAACATCCTGGGGCACAAGCTGGAGTACAACTACAACAGCCACAACGTCTATA
TCATGGCCGACAAGCAGAAGAACGGCATCAAGGTGAACTTCAAGATCCGCCACAACATCGAGGACGGCAG
CGTGCAGCTCGCCGACCACTACCAGCAGAACACCCCCATCGGCGACGGCCCCGTGCTGCTGCCCGACAAC
CACTACCTGAGCACCCAGTCCGCCCTGAGCAAAGACCCCAACGAGAAGCGCGATCACATGGTCCTGCTGG
AGTTCGTGACCGCCGCCGGGATCACTCTCGGCATGGACGAGCTGTACAAGCCAAAGAAGAAGCGGAAGGT
CTAAGCTTACTTCTTTATCGGTTCTCTCTTACGACTTTTTGAATGGAACGTTTCCTTCTTCTCAGGCGGG
CCTATCTTTGGGCCGAAGCTCTTTTCCTTGTACTGTAGGACCTGGTTGATAATGATTCCCAAAAAGACAT
CCAGCATGTCAGTTACTTGCATTCGTCAGTCTATACAAAAGCAATGGTTTAGAGAAATTTTGAACTTTAT
ACATGGTTTTATTTGTTGCTTCACGGCCGTACCTTCTGGAAATCCACGGTAGGAGTGTCAATTTGCGTTT
TTGATAATCCTTCCAAGGTTCTTCTCGAAGTAGTTGTTCTATAATTGCTTCACAGCTACCATGGAACATC
CCAAGCACCGCTACTAGAATTCGAGCTCGGAGTGGATCCCCCGGGCTGCAGGAATTCGAGCTCTGTACAG
TGACCGGTGACTCTTTCTGGCATGCGGAGAGACGGACGGACGCAGAGAGAAGGGCTGAGTAATAAGCGCC
ACTGCGCCAGACAGCTCTGGCGGCTCTGAGGTGCAGTGGATGATTATTAATCCGGGACCGGCCGCCCCTC
CGCCCCGAAGTGGAAAGGCTGGTGTGCCCCTCGTTGACCAAGAATCTATTGCATCATCGGAGAATATGGA
GCTTCATCGAATCACCGGCAGTAAGCGAAGGAGAATGTGAAGCCAGGGGTGTATAGCCGTCGGCGAAATA
GCATGCCATTAACCTAGGTACAGAAGTCCAATTGCTTCCGATCTGGTAAAAGATTCACGAGATAGTACCT
TCTCCGAAGTAGGTAGAGCGAGTACCCGGCGCGTAAGCTCCCTAATTGGCCCATCCGGCATCTGTAGGGC
GTCCAAATATCGTGCCTCTCCTGCTTTGCCCGGTGTATGAAACCGGAAAGGCCGCTCAGGAGCTGGCCAG
CGGCGCAGACCGGGAACACAAGCTGGCAGTCGACCCATCCGGTGCTCTGCACTCGACCTGCTGAGGTCCC
TCAGTCCCTGGTAGGCAGCTTTGCCCCGTCTGTCCGCCCGGTGTGTCGGCGGGGTTGACAAGGTCGTTGC
GTCAGTCCAACATTTGTTGCCATATTTTCCTGCTCTCCCCACCAGCTGCTCTTTTCTTTTCTCTTTCTTT
TCCCATCTTCAGTATATTCATCTTCCCATCCAAGAACCTTTATTTCCCCTAAGTAAGTACTTTGCTACAT
CCATACTCCATCCTTCCCATCCCTTATTCCTTTGAACCTTTCAGTTCGAGCTTTCCCACTTCATCGCAGC
TTGACTAACAGCTACCCCGCTTGAGCAGACATCACCATGCCTCAATCCTGGGAAGAACTGGCCGCTGATA
AGCGCGCCCGCCTCGCAAAAACCATCCCTGATGAATGGAAAGTCCAGACGCTGCCTGCGGATGACAGCGT
TATTGATTTCCCAAAGAAATCGGGGATCCTTTCAGAGGCCGAACTGAAGATCACAGAGGCCTCCGCTGCA
GATCTTGTGTCCAAGCTGGCGGCCGGAGAGTTGACCTCGGTGGAAGTTACGCTAGCATTCTGTAAACGGG
CAGCAATCGCCCAGCAGTTAGTAGGGTCCCCTCTACCTCTCAGGGAGATGTAACAACGCCACCTTATGGG
ACTATCAAGCTGACGCTGGCTTCTGTGCAGACAAACTGCGCCCACGAGTTCTTCCCTGACGCCGCTCTCG
CGCAGGCAAGGGAACTCGATGAATACTACGCAAAGCACAAGACACCCGTTGGTCCACTCCATGGCCTCCC
CATCTCTCTCAAAGACCAGCTTCGAGTCAAGGTACACCGTTGCCCCTAAGTCGTTAGATGTCCCTTTTTG
TCAGCTAACATATGCCACCAGGGCTACGAAACATCAATGGGCTACATCTCATGGCTAAACAAGTACGACG
AAGGGGACTCGGTTCTGACAACCATGCTCCGCAAAGCCGGTGCCGTTTTCTACGTCAAGACCTCTGTCCC
GCAGACCCTGATGGTCTGCGAGACAGTCAACAACATCATCGGGCGCACCGTCAACCCACGCAACAAGAAC
TGGTCGTGCGGCGGCAGTTCTGGTGGTGAGGGTGCGATCGTTGGGATTCGTGGTGGCGTCATCGGTGTAG
GAACGGATATCGGTGGCTCGATTCGAGTGCCGGCCGCGTTCAACTTCCTGTACGGTCTAAGGCCGAGTCA
TGGGCGGCTGCCGTATGCAAAGATGGCGAACAGCATGGAGGGTCAGGAGACGGTGCACAGCGTTGTCGGG
CCGATTACGCACTCTGTTGAGGGTGAGTCCTTCGCCTCTTCCTTCTTTTCCTGCTCTATACCAGGCCTCC
ACTGTCCTCCTTTCTTGCTTTTTATACTATATACGAGACGGGCAGTCACTGATGAAGTAATGTTAGACCT
CCGCCTCTTCACCAAATCCGTCCTCGGTCAGGAGCCATGGAAATACGACTCCAAGGTCATCCCCATGCCC
TGGCGCCAGTCCGAGTCGGACATTATTGCCTCCAAGATCAAGAACGGCGGGCTCAATATCGGCTACTACA
ACTTCGACGGCAATGTCCTTCCACACCCTCCTATCCTGCGCGGCGTGGAAACCACCGTCGCCGCACTCGC
CAAAGCCGGTCATACCGTGACCCCGTGGACGCCATACAAGCACGATTTCGGCCACGATCTCATCTCCCAT
ATCTACGCGGCTGACGGCAGCGCCGACGTAATGCGCGATATCAGTGCATCCGGCGAGCCGGCGATTCCAA
ATATCAAAGACCTACTGAACCCGAACATCAAAGCTGTTAACATGAACGAGCTCTGGGACACGCATCTCCA
GAAGTGGAATTACCAGATGGAGTACCTTGAGAAATGGCGGGAGGCTGAAGAAAAGGCCGGGAAGGAACTG
GACGCCATCATCGCGCCGATTACGCCTACCGCTGCGGTACGGCATGACCAGTTCCGGTACTATGGGTATG
CCTCTGTGATCAACCTGCTGGATTTCACGAGCGTGGTTGTTCCGGTTACCTTTGCGGATAAGAACATCGA
TAAGAAGAATGAGAGTTTCAAGGCGGTTAGTGAGCTTGATGCCCTCGTGCAGGAAGAGTATGATCCGGAG
GCGTACCATGGGGCACCGGTTGCAGTGCAGGTTATCGGACGGAGACTCAGTGAAGAGAGGACGTTGGCGA
TTGCAGAGGAAGTGGGGAAGTTGCTGGGAAATGTGGTGACTCCATAGGCTTCTAATAAGTGTCAGATAGC
AATTTGCACAAGAAATCAATACCAGCAACTGTAAATAAGCGCTGAAGTGACCATGCCATGCTACGAAAGA
GCAGAAAAAAACCTGCCGTAGAACCGAAGAGATATGACACGCTTCCATCTCTCAAAGGAAGAATCCCTTC
AGGGTTGCGTTTCCAGTCTAGACACGTATAACGGCACAAGTGTCTCTCACCAAATGGGTTATATCTCAAA
TGTGATCTAAGGATGGAAAGCCCAGAATATTGGCTGGGTTGATGGCTGCTTCGAGTGCAGTCTCATGCTG
CCACAGGTGACTCTGGATGGCCCCATACCACTCAACCCATGGTACGAGCGGTACGCTTTACGAATTCCCA
TGGGGAGGGGTAATCGATTATCCTCGGATAAACACTTATCCCAGGGTAATCACTTATCCCTGGATAAACA
ATTATCCTCGGGTAATCGCTTATCCTACGGGGTAATCGCTTATCCTTGCGGGTAATCGCTTATCCTCGGA
TAAACAATTATCCCAGGGTAATCACTTATCCCTGGATAAACAATTATCCTCGGGTAATCGCTTATCCCCA
TCGTATAATGTCTCCAGGTTGTCTCAGCATAAACACCCCGCCCCCGCTCAGGCACACAGGAAGAGAGCTC
AGGTCGTTTCCATTGCGTCCATACTCTTCACTCATTGTCATCTGCAGGAGAACTTCCCCTGTCCCTTTGC
CAAGCCCTCTCTTCGTCGTTGTCCACGCCTTCAAGTTTTCACCATTATTTTTCTAGACACCAATGGCCTC
CTCCGAGGACGTCATCAAGGAGTTCATGCGCTTCAAGGTGCGCATGGAGGGCTCCGTGAACGGCCACGAG
TTCGAGATCGAGGGCGAGGGCGAGGGCCGCCCCTACGAGGGCACCCAGACCGCCAAGCTGAAGGTGACCA
AGGGCGGCCCCCTGCCCTTCGCCTGGGACATCCTGTCCCCCCAGTTCCAGTACGGCTCCAAGGTGTACGT
GAAGCACCCCGCCGACATCCCCGACTACAAGAAGCTGTCCTTCCCCGAGGGCTTCAAGTGGGAGCGCGTG
ATGAACTTCGAGGACGGCGGCGTGGTGACCGTGACCCAGGACTCCTCCCTGCAGGACGGCTCCTTCATCT
ACAAGGTGAAGTTCATCGGCGTGAACTTCCCCTCCGACGGCCCCGTAATGCAGAAGAAAACTATGGGCTG
GGAGGCCTCCACCGAGCGCCTGTACCCCCGCGACGGCGTGCTGAAGGGCGAGATCCACAAGGCCCTGAAG
CTGAAGGACGGCGGCCACTACCTGGTGGAGTTCAAGTCCATCTACATGGCCAAGAAGCCCGTGCAGCTGC
CCGGCTACTACTACGTGGACTCCAAGCTGGACATCACCTCCCACAACGAGGACTACACCATCGTGGAGCA
GTACGAGCGCGCCGAGGGCCGCCACCACCTGTTCCTGACTCACGGTATGGACGAATTGTACAAGTCGAAG
CTGTAAGCTTGTGCTTCTAAGGTATGAGTCGCAAAATTGTTTTTTATTTTTGGTCTTGAGTCTAATATGC
TCGCAGCTCTTGCGTTGTATATGGTCGTTGTCGCGTATTTTCTGTTGTATTAAAAGATCAAACGAGATCA
AGGGATGGCTCGCGGGCTGTCTCTCGCACTAGGAGGAAGAATGCCTGAAAAAGGAACTTTGATTTTAGCT
GTGGAATAGAGATGGCTTGTTTGAGGACGCTTGTCGCTTGGCGCAGGGACTTGAATGGCAGCTTGTGGAA
ACCGAAGGCGAGAAAAGTCGACGGATACTGTACGTGGTTCTATTGCCAGTGCGGTGGAAGCTTCCTTCTC
ATATAGTTCAATCCTTCTTTGAATCTGTTTGTTTCATATTTGGACTGTTTCATTCTCTGCTTGCGCATTC
TCATCTTCGAGAACGACTGCAGGGATTGTTGGTTCTGTGGAGCTGATGAGCGCGCCTTGACCACCCTTGT
TCTTGTTTTGCTCTTTTGTTCTCATTTAACCCGTTTCTCCCTTCCAACCCTTTGACCTTGCAACATTGTC
TCCCAGCGCGTTGCCAAAGCGAACTTGATATCAGTATAGTATGACCAAGTAGTCTACCAAAATAAATTTT
AGTACAGTATTGCTAGTTATACAAGATAAATTTTGTACAACAATGATTATGCAGAGCTGGTATTCTGTAA
GGAGTAAATTCATGCAGGTACAGAGCGTCCACGTCAGGCACACGCGCTTTAGTGCTGGGTACACATTATG
CTACCTTTGGGGCAAGGTGCTATTCTAGGTAGGGTATGCCTAGCAATGCCATGATCTTATGACCTCAGTA
ATCTGACCTTGGATTTAAGATCGGAGTTCTCAAACCCTGCGCGCTCAGAGAATTCGCATGCGGAGACTTT
AGACATACCTCTCGTTGCCGACAAATCGGCATTCCGTTTCGGTCACGGACGTAAGAGTTCAACAAAGCCG
CTCACCTGTCCCGTTCGGCGCTTGAGTTTCCACTTCAAAAGCACAACCGCTCCGATATTTCCATTGCCAC
CGACCAACAAAAGGTTCATATCGCGCAATAGTCGTCCAACTCTCACTCCGCCCGCACTCGATGGCGAAGG
ATGGAAGAATATCCGAGCGGCATCGGATAAAGAGATCTGGTTCTTTTCGTGAAGTAACGTAGGGAACCGA
CGGAAACTGTAGAGCTATAGGAATTTAGTATATCAGAAGTCAATTGAGAGAAGTGTATAGTTAGTAACTC
ACTTGTGCCAACAGGTATTTCCAACCGTTCTTGTTCAAATTTCGTCAAGTCACCATCTCTATGTGCAAAA
CTGGATCATACAACAGCTCTTATTGTAGCTGCATCTCGCTCTCAGAGATCATCCTATCTTCGTCGTCATC
CACCAACACAGGTGGGAGTGCTAGTTGATCCATGCTGAGGTCAAGGGACACAGACGGAATGGGTGTAGAA
CGCCTCAAAACAGGTAAGGTATCAGGATCGGTTGTCCAGGGGGAATCCAAACCAGGTTCCACCTTGATTC
AGAGAATAAGTATGACGTATTCTTGGCAATGTTTAAGCTTGAGATGAGCCGATGTCAAACTGGGAGACAT
GATGAAGGAGGAAATGTTGCTTTGGTGGGGGAGACACTATAAATACCAAAGAGTGAATGGTTGATACCAT
TTGGGGAAGGAGTGTCTATCGCAGTCTCTGCAGACGGCATATCGGATAGCCTGCAGGCGCTTGTGGAGGA
TGCACATGTGACCGAGGGACACGAAGTGATCCGTTTAAACTATCAGTGTTTGACAGGATATATTGGCGGG
TAAACCTAAGAGAAAAGAGCGTTTATTAGAATAATCGGATATTTAAAAGGGCGTGAAAAGGTTTATCCGT
TCGTCCATTTGTATGTGCCAGCCGCCTTTGCGACGCTCACCGGGCTGGTTGCCCTCGCCGCTGGGCTGGC
GGCCGTCTATGGCCCTGCAAACGCGCCAGAAACGCCGTCGAAGCCGTGTGCGAGACACCGCGGCCGCCGG
CGTTGTGGATACCTCGCGGAAAACTTGGCCCTCACTGACAGATGAGGGGCGGACGTTGACACTTGAGGGG
CCGACTCACCCGGCGCGGCGTTGACAGATGAGGGGCAGGCTCGATTTCGGCCGGCGACGTGGAGCTGGCC
AGCCTCGCAAATCGGCGAAAACGCCTGATTTTACGCGAGTTTCCCACAGATGATGTGGACAAGCCTGGGG
ATAAGTGCCCTGCGGTATTGACACTTGAGGGGCGCGACTACTGACAGATGAGGGGCGCGATCCTTGACAC
TTGAGGGGCAGAGTGCTGACAGATGAGGGGCGCACCTATTGACATTTGAGGGGCTGTCCACAGGCAGAAA
ATCCAGCATTTGCAAGGGTTTCCGCCCGTTTTTCGGCCACCGCTAACCTGTCTTTTAACCTGCTTTTAAA
CCAATATTTATAAACCTTGTTTTTAACCAGGGCTGCGCCCTGTGCGCGTGACCGCGCACGCCGAAGGGGG
GTGCCCCCCCTTCTCGAACCCTCCCGGCCCGCTAACGCGGGCCTCCCATCCCCCCAGGGGCTGCGCCCCT
CGGCCGCGAACGGCCTCACCCCAAAAATGGCAGCGCTGGCCAATTCCCGAGTGCGCGGAACCCCTATTTG
TTTATTTTTCTAAATACATTCAAATATGTATCCGCTCATGAGACAATAACCCTGATAAATGCTTCAATAA
TATTGAAAAAGGAAGAGTATGGCTAAAATGAGAATATCACCGGAATTGAAAAAACTGATCGAAAAATACC
GCTGCGTAAAAGATACGGAAGGAATGTCTCCTGCTAAGGTATATAAGCTGGTGGGAGAAAATGAAAACCT
ATATTTAAAAATGACGGACAGCCGGTATAAAGGGACCACCTATGATGTGGAACGGGAAAAGGACATGATG
CTATGGCTGGAAGGAAAGCTGCCTGTTCCAAAGGTCCTGCACTTTGAACGGCATGATGGCTGGAGCAATC
TGCTCATGAGTGAGGCCGATGGCGTCCTTTGCTCGGAAGAGTATGAAGATGAACAAAGCCCTGAAAAGAT
TATCGAGCTGTATGCGGAGTGCATCAGGCTCTTTCACTCCATCGACATATCGGATTGTCCCTATACGAAT
AGCTTAGACAGCCGCTTAGCCGAATTGGATTACTTACTGAATAACGATCTGGCCGATGTGGATTGCGAAA
ACTGGGAAGAGGACACTCCATTTAAAGATCCGCGCGAGCTGTATGATTTTTTAAAGACGGAAAAGCCCGA
AGAGGAACTTGTCTTTTCCCACGGCGACCTGGGAGACAGCAACATCTTTGTGAAAGATGGCAAAGTAAGT
GGCTTTATTGATCTTGGGAGAAGCGGCAGGGCGGACAAGTGGTATGACATTGCCTTCTGCGTCCGGTCGC
TCAGGGAGGATATCGGGGAAGAACAGTATGTCGAGCTATTTTTTGACTTACTGGGGATCAAGCCTGATTG
GGAGAAAATAAAATATTATATTTTACTGGATGAATTGTTTTAGCTGTCAGACCAAGTTTACTCATATATA
CTTTAGATTGATTTAAAACTTCATTTTTAATTTAAAAGGATCTAGGTGAAGATCCTTTTTGATAATCTCA
TGACCAAAATCCCTTAACGTGAGTTTTCGTTCCACTGAGCGTCAGACCCCGTAGAAAAGATCAAAGGATC
TTCTTGAGATCCTTTTTTTCTGCGCGTAATCTGCTGCTTGCAAACAAAAAAACCACCGCTACCAGCGGTG
GTTTGTTTGCCGGATCAAGAGCTACCAACTCTTTTTCCGAAGGTAACTGGCTTCAGCAGAGCGCAGATAC
CAAATACTGTTCTTCTAGTGTAGCCGTAGTTAGGCCACCACTTCAAGAACTCTGTAGCACCGCCTACATA
CCTCGCTCTGCTAATCCTGTTACCAGTGGCTGCTGCCAGTGGCGATAAGTCGTGTCTTACCGGGTTGGAC
TCAAGACGATAGTTACCGGATAAGGCGCAGCGGTCGGGCTGAACGGGGGGTTCGTGCACACAGCCCAGCT
TGGAGCGAACGACCTACACCGAACTGAGATACCTACAGCGTGAGCTATGAGAAAGCGCCACGCTTCCCGA
AGGGAGAAAGGCGGACAGGTATCCGGTAAGCGGCAGGGTCGGAACAGGAGAGCGCACGAGGGAGCTTCCA
GGGGGAAACGCCTGGTATCTTTATAGTCCTGTCGGGTTTCGCCACCTCTGACTTGAGCGTCGATTTTTGT
GATGCTCGTCAGGGGGGCGGAGCCTATGGAAAAACGCCAGCAACGCGGCCTTTTTACGGTTCCTGGCAGA
TCCTAGATGTGGCGCAACGATGCCGGCGACAAGCAGGAGCGCACCGACTTCTTCCGCATCAAGTGTTTTG
GCTCTCAGGCCGAGGCCCACGGCAAGTATTTGGGCAAGGGGTCGCTGGTATTCGTGCAGGGCAAGATTCG
GAATACCAAGTACGAGAAGGACGGCCAGACGGTCTACGGGACCGACTTCATTGCCGATAAGGTGGATTAT
CTGGACACCAAGGCACCAGGCGGGTCAAATCAGGAATAAGGGCACATTGCCCCGGCGTGAGTCGGGGCAA
TCCCGCAAGGAGGGTGAATGAATCGGACGTTTGACCGGAAGGCATACAGGCAAGAACTGATCGACGCGGG
GTTTTCCGCCGAGGATGCCGAAACCATCGCAAGCCGCACCGTCATGCGTGCGCCCCGCGAAACCTTCCAG
TCCGTCGGCTCGATGGTCCAGCAAGCTACGGCCAAGATCGAGCGCGACAGCGTGCAACTGGCTCCCCCTG
CCCTGCCCGCGCCATCGGCCGCCGTGGAGCGTTCGCGTCGTCTTGAACAGGAGGCGGCAGGTTTGGCGAA
GTCGATGACCATCGACACGCGAGGAACTATGACGACCAAGAAGCGAAAAACCGCCGGCGAGGACCTGGCA
AAACAGGTCAGCGAGGCCAAGCAGGCCGCGTTGCTGAAACACACGAAGCAGCAGATCAAGGAAATGCAGC
TTTCCTTGTTCGATATTGCGCCGTGGCCGGACACGATGCGAGCGATGCCAAACGACACGGCCCGCTCTGC
CCTGTTCACCACGCGCAACAAGAAAATCCCGCGCGAGGCGCTGCAAAACAAGGTCATTTTCCACGTCAAC
AAGGACGTGAAGATCACCTACACCGGCGTCGAGCTGCGGGCCGACGATGACGAACTGGTGTGGCAGCAGG
TGTTGGAGTACGCGAAGCGCACCCCTATCGGCGAGCCGATCACCTTCACGTTCTACGAGCTTTGCCAGGA
CCTGGGCTGGTCGATCAATGGCCGGTATTACACGAAGGCCGAGGAATGCCTGTCGCGCCTACAGGCGACG
GCGATGGGCTTCACGTCCGACCGCGTTGGGCACCTGGAATCGGTGTCGCTGCTGCACCGCTTCCGCGTCC
TGGACCGTGGCAAGAAAACGTCCCGTTGCCAGGTCCTGATCGACGAGGAAATCGTCGTGCTGTTTGCTGG
CGACCACTACACGAAATTCATATGGGAGAAGTACCGCAAGCTGTCGCCGACGGCCCGACGGATGTTCGAC
TATTTCAGCTCGCACCGGGAGCCGTACCCGCTCAAGCTGGAAACCTTCCGCCTCATGTGCGGATCGGATT
CCACCCGCGTGAAGAAGTGGCGCGAGCAGGTCGGCGAAGCCTGCGAAGAGTTGCGAGGCAGCGGCCTGGT
GGAACACGCCTGGGTCAATGATGACCTGGTGCATTGCAAACGCTAGGGCCTTGTGGGGTCAGTTCCGGCT
GGGGGTTCAGCAGCCCCTGCTCGGATCTGTTGGACCGGACAGTAGTCATGGTTGATGGGCTGCCTGTATC
GAGTGGTGATTTTGTGCCGAGCTGCCGGTCGGGGAGCTGTTGGCTGGCTGGTGGCAGGATATATTGTGGT
GTAAACAAATTGACGCTTAGACAACTTAATAACACATTGCGGACGTTTTTAATGTACTGGGGTTGAACAC
TCT
